Addgene plasmid #248545: pLenti-gRNA17-1
Purpose: A CRISPR-based technology to study chromosome-specific aneuploidy by targeting human centromeres
Depositing lab: Teresa Davoli. Depositing organization: NYU Grossman School of Medicine. Publication: KaryoCreate: A CRISPR-based technology to study chromosome-specific aneuploidy by targeting human centromeres. Bosco N, Goldberg A, Zhao X, Mays JC, Cheng P, Johnson AF, Bianchi JJ, Toscani C, Di Tommaso E, Katsnelson L, Annuar D, Mei S, Faitelson RE, Pesselev IY, Mohamed KS, Mermerian A, Camacho-Hernandez EM, Gionco CA, Manikas J, Tseng YS, Sun Z, Fani S, Keegan S, Lippman SM, Fenyo D, Giunta S, Santaguida S, Davoli T. Cell. 2023 Apr 27;186(9):1985-2001.e19. doi: 10.1016/j.cell.2023.03.029. Epub 2023 Apr 18. PubMed 37075754.
Backbone
  Vector backbone: pLentiGuide-Puro-FE
  Vector type: Mammalian Expression, CRISPR
Growth in bacteria
  Bacterial resistance: Ampicillin, 100 μg/mL
  Growth temperature: 30°C
  Growth strain: NEB Stable
  Copy number: High Copy
Gene/Insert
  Gene/Insert name: gRNA17-1
  gRNA/shRNA sequence: GATATACCCGTTTCGAACGA
  Species: H. sapiens (human)
  Promoter: U6
  Cloning method: Gibson Cloning
Terms and licenses: Academic/Nonprofit Terms; Industry Terms: Not Available to Industry
How to cite: pLenti-gRNA17-1 was a gift from Teresa Davoli (Addgene plasmid # 248545 ; http://n2t.net/addgene:248545 ; RRID:Addgene_248545)
