[The description below was written by a language model from this plasmid's Addgene catalogue record and pLannotate feature annotations shown in this document.]
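Description:
pLenti-gRNA17-1 is a third-generation, self-inactivating lentiviral guide RNA vector built on the pLentiGuide-Puro-FE backbone, intended for delivery of a single sgRNA into human cells. It belongs to the KaryoCreate system, a CRISPR-based approach for studying chromosome-specific aneuploidy by targeting human centromeres. The name suggests a chromosome 17 centromeric target, although the record does not state the target explicitly. In bacteria the plasmid is maintained through a high-copy ColE1/pUC-type origin and ampicillin resistance (AmpR). An f1 origin, lac regulatory remnants and T7/T3 promoters are carried over from the cloning backbone. It is propagated in a recombination-deficient strain, as is common for plasmids with repeated LTR sequences.

The viral genome is transcribed in packaging cells from an RSV promoter fused to a truncated HIV-1 5' LTR. This is followed by the Ψ packaging signal with a gag fragment, the Rev response element for Rev-dependent nuclear export, and a cPPT/CTS, which aids nuclear import of the reverse-transcribed genome. The genome ends in a ΔU3 3' LTR that inactivates the LTR promoter after integration, with an SV40 poly(A) signal and SV40 origin downstream.

Within this frame, a human U6 RNA polymerase III promoter drives the 20-nt human-targeting spacer joined to a Streptococcus pyogenes-type sgRNA scaffold. The scaffold is annotated only as a tracrRNA fragment, which is consistent with a modified scaffold. A separate cassette uses the EF-1α core promoter with its intron A to express puromycin N-acetyltransferase, stabilised by a WPRE, so that transduced cells can be selected with puromycin. No Cas9 or dCas9 protein is encoded, so this must be supplied from another construct.
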