Features (pLannotate 1.2.2; 29 found; start..end, strand, type, name):
    249..268     +  misc_feature   cPPT/CTS (fragment): central polypurine tract and central termination sequence of HIV-1
    270..503     +  LTR            3' LTR (ΔU3): self-inactivating 3' long terminal repeat (LTR) from HIV-1
    581..702     +  polyA_signal   SV40 poly(A) signal: SV40 polyadenylation signal
    742..877     +  rep_origin     SV40 ori: SV40 origin of replication
    898..916     -  promoter       T7 promoter: promoter for bacteriophage T7 RNA polymerase
    924..1079    +  CDS            lacZα (fragment): LacZα fragment of β-galactosidase; lacZ fragment
   1084..1512    +  rep_origin     f1 ori (sequence partly withheld): f1 bacteriophage origin of replication; arrow indicates direction of (+) strand synthesis
   1565..1669    +  promoter       AmpR promoter: bla
   1670..2530    +  CDS            AmpR: β-lactamase; bla; confers resistance to ampicillin, carbenicillin, and related antibiotics
   2701..3289    +  rep_origin     ori: high-copy-number ColE1/pMB1/pBR322/pUC origin of replication
   3472..3564    +  CDS            lacI (fragment): lac repressor; lacI; The lac repressor binds to the lac operator to inhibit transcription in E. coli. This inhibition can be relieved by adding lactose or isopropyl-β-D-thiogalactopyranoside (IPTG).
   3577..3598    +  protein_bind   CAP binding site: CAP binding activates transcription in the presence of cAMP. E. coli catabolite activator protein
   3613..3643    +  promoter       lac promoter: promoter for the E. coli lac operon
   3651..3667    +  protein_bind   lac operator: The lac repressor binds to the lac operator to inhibit transcription in E. coli. This inhibition can be relieved by adding lactose or isopropyl-β-D-thiogalactopyranoside (IPTG). lac repressor encoded by lacI
   3712..3730    +  promoter       T3 promoter: promoter for bacteriophage T3 RNA polymerase
   3758..3984    +  promoter       RSV promoter: Rous sarcoma virus enhancer/promoter
   3985..4165    +  LTR            5' LTR (truncated): truncated 5' long terminal repeat (LTR) from HIV-1
   4212..4337    +  misc_feature   HIV-1 Ψ: packaging signal of human immunodeficiency virus type 1
   4321..4684    +  CDS            HIV-1 gag (fragment): gag protein from human immunodeficiency virus 1; gag
   4830..5063    +  misc_feature   RRE: The Rev response element (RRE) of HIV-1 allows for Rev-dependent mRNA export from the nucleus to the cytoplasm.
   5440..5466    +  CDS            Rev (fragment): human immunodeficiency virus 1 (HIV-1) Rev protein; rev; enhances nuclear export of unspliced and incompletely spliced viral mRNAs
   5470..5710    +  promoter       U6 promoter: RNA polymerase III promoter for human U6 snRNA
   5758..5825    +  misc_RNA       tracrRNA (fragment): trans-activating CRISPR RNA for the Streptococcus pyogenes CRISPR/Cas9 system
   5881..5998    +  misc_feature   cPPT/CTS: central polypurine tract and central termination sequence of HIV-1
   6064..6130    +  CDS            small t antigen (fragment): SV40 (simian virus 40) small t antigen
   6156..6367    +  promoter       EF-1α core promoter: core promoter for human elongation factor EF-1α
   6368..7306    +  intron         EF-1α intron A: intron upstream of the start codon of human EF-1α
   7328..7927    +  CDS            PuroR (fragment): puromycin N-acetyltransferase; pac from Streptomyces; confers resistance to puromycin
   7943..198     +  misc_feature   WPRE (across the origin): woodchuck hepatitis virus posttranscriptional regulatory element
>Addgene plasmid #248545 | pLenti-gRNA17-1 | addgene full sequence | sequence record 493040 | Addgene NGS Result
GGAAATCATCGTCCTTTCCTTGGCTGCTCGCCTGTGTTGCCACCTGGATTCTGCGCGGGACGTCCTTCTG
CTACGTCCCTTCGGCCCTCAATCCAGCGGACCTTCCTTCCCGCGGCCTGCTGCCGGCTCTGCGGCCTCTT
CCGCGTCTTCGCCTTCGCCCTCAGACGAGTCGGATCTCCCTTTGGGCCGCCTCCCCGCGTCGACTTTAAG
ACCAATGACTTACAAGGCAGCTGTAGATCTTAGCCACTTTTTAAAAGAAAAGGGGGGACTGGAAGGGCTA
ATTCACTCCCAACGAAGACAAGATCTGCTTTTTGCTTGTACTGGGTCTCTCTGGTTAGACCAGATCTGAG
CCTGGGAGCTCTCTGGCTAACTAGGGAACCCACTGCTTAAGCCTCAATAAAGCTTGCCTTGAGTGCTTCA
AGTAGTGTGTGCCCGTCTGTTGTGTGACTCTGGTAACTAGAGATCCCTCAGACCCTTTTAGTCAGTGTGG
AAAATCTCTAGCAGTACGTATAGTAGTTCATGTCATCTTATTATTCAGTATTTATAACTTGCAAAGAAAT
GAATATCAGAGAGTGAGAGGAACTTGTTTATTGCAGCTTATAATGGTTACAAATAAAGCAATAGCATCAC
AAATTTCACAAATAAAGCATTTTTTTCACTGCATTCTAGTTGTGGTTTGTCCAAACTCATCAATGTATCT
TATCATGTCTGGCTCTAGCTATCCCGCCCCTAACTCCGCCCATCCCGCCCCTAACTCCGCCCAGTTCCGC
CCATTCTCCGCCCCATGGCTGACTAATTTTTTTTATTTATGCAGAGGCCGAGGCCGCCTCGGCCTCTGAG
CTATTCCAGAAGTAGTGAGGAGGCTTTTTTGGAGGCCTAGGGACGTACCCAATTCGCCCTATAGTGAGTC
GTATTACGCGCGCTCACTGGCCGTCGTTTTACAACGTCGTGACTGGGAAAACCCTGGCGTTACCCAACTT
AATCGCCTTGCAGCACATCCCCCTTTCGCCAGCTGGCGTAATAGCGAAGAGGCCCGCACCGATCGCCCTT
CCCAACAGTTGCGCAGCCTGAATGGCGAATGGG
[124 nt withheld, positions 1084-1207]
C
[91 nt withheld, positions 1209-1299]
A
[49 nt withheld, positions 1301-1349]
CCTTTGACGTTGGAGTCCACGTTCTTT
[37 nt withheld, positions 1377-1413]
ACCCTATCTCGGTCTATTCTTTTGATTTATAAGGGATTTTGCCGATTTCGGCCTATTGGTTAAAAAATGA
GCTGATTTAACAAAAATTTAACGCGAATTTTAACAAAATATTAACGCTTACAATTTAGGTGGCACTTTTC
GGGGAAATGTGCGCGGAACCCCTATTTGTTTATTTTTCTAAATACATTCAAATATGTATCCGCTCATGAG
ACAATAACCCTGATAAATGCTTCAATAATATTGAAAAAGGAAGAGTATGAGTATTCAACATTTCCGTGTC
GCCCTTATTCCCTTTTTTGCGGCATTTTGCCTTCCTGTTTTTGCTCACCCAGAAACGCTGGTGAAAGTAA
AAGATGCTGAAGATCAGTTGGGTGCACGAGTGGGTTACATCGAACTGGATCTCAACAGCGGTAAGATCCT
TGAGAGTTTTCGCCCCGAAGAACGTTTTCCAATGATGAGCACTTTTAAAGTTCTGCTATGTGGCGCGGTA
TTATCCCGTATTGACGCCGGGCAAGAGCAACTCGGTCGCCGCATACACTATTCTCAGAATGACTTGGTTG
AGTACTCACCAGTCACAGAAAAGCATCTTACGGATGGCATGACAGTAAGAGAATTATGCAGTGCTGCCAT
AACCATGAGTGATAACACTGCGGCCAACTTACTTCTGACAACGATCGGAGGACCGAAGGAGCTAACCGCT
TTTTTGCACAACATGGGGGATCATGTAACTCGCCTTGATCGTTGGGAACCGGAGCTGAATGAAGCCATAC
CAAACGACGAGCGTGACACCACGATGCCTGTAGCAATGGCAACAACGTTGCGCAAACTATTAACTGGCGA
ACTACTTACTCTAGCTTCCCGGCAACAATTAATAGACTGGATGGAGGCGGATAAAGTTGCAGGACCACTT
CTGCGCTCGGCCCTTCCGGCTGGCTGGTTTATTGCTGATAAATCTGGAGCCGGTGAGCGTGGGTCTCGCG
GTATCATTGCAGCACTGGGGCCAGATGGTAAGCCCTCCCGTATCGTAGTTATCTACACGACGGGGAGTCA
GGCAACTATGGATGAACGAAATAGACAGATCGCTGAGATAGGTGCCTCACTGATTAAGCATTGGTAACTG
TCAGACCAAGTTTACTCATATATACTTTAGATTGATTTAAAACTTCATTTTTAATTTAAAAGGATCTAGG
TGAAGATCCTTTTTGATAATCTCATGACCAAAATCCCTTAACGTGAGTTTTCGTTCCACTGAGCGTCAGA
CCCCGTAGAAAAGATCAAAGGATCTTCTTGAGATCCTTTTTTTCTGCGCGTAATCTGCTGCTTGCAAACA
AAAAAACCACCGCTACCAGCGGTGGTTTGTTTGCCGGATCAAGAGCTACCAACTCTTTTTCCGAAGGTAA
CTGGCTTCAGCAGAGCGCAGATACCAAATACTGTTCTTCTAGTGTAGCCGTAGTTAGGCCACCACTTCAA
GAACTCTGTAGCACCGCCTACATACCTCGCTCTGCTAATCCTGTTACCAGTGGCTGCTGCCAGTGGCGAT
AAGTCGTGTCTTACCGGGTTGGACTCAAGACGATAGTTACCGGATAAGGCGCAGCGGTCGGGCTGAACGG
GGGGTTCGTGCACACAGCCCAGCTTGGAGCGAACGACCTACACCGAACTGAGATACCTACAGCGTGAGCT
ATGAGAAAGCGCCACGCTTCCCGAAGGGAGAAAGGCGGACAGGTATCCGGTAAGCGGCAGGGTCGGAACA
GGAGAGCGCACGAGGGAGCTTCCAGGGGGAAACGCCTGGTATCTTTATAGTCCTGTCGGGTTTCGCCACC
TCTGACTTGAGCGTCGATTTTTGTGATGCTCGTCAGGGGGGCGGAGCCTATGGAAAAACGCCAGCAACGC
GGCCTTTTTACGGTTCCTGGCCTTTTGCTGGCCTTTTGCTCACATGTTCTTTCCTGCGTTATCCCCTGAT
TCTGTGGATAACCGTATTACCGCCTTTGAGTGAGCTGATACCGCTCGCCGCAGCCGAACGACCGAGCGCA
GCGAGTCAGTGAGCGAGGAAGCGGAAGAGCGCCCAATACGCAAACCGCCTCTCCCCGCGCGTTGGCCGAT
TCATTAATGCAGCTGGCACGACAGGTTTCCCGACTGGAAAGCGGGCAGTGAGCGCAACGCAATTAATGTG
AGTTAGCTCACTCATTAGGCACCCCAGGCTTTACACTTTATGCTTCCGGCTCGTATGTTGTGTGGAATTG
TGAGCGGATAACAATTTCACACAGGAAACAGCTATGACCATGATTACGCCAAGCGCGCAATTAACCCTCA
CTAAAGGGAACAAAAGCTGGAGCTGCAAGCTTAATGTAGTCTTATGCAATACTCTTGTAGTCTTGCAACA
TGGTAACGATGAGTTAGCAACATGCCTTACAAGGAGAGAAAAAGCACCGTGCATGCCGATTGGTGGAAGT
AAGGTGGTACGATCGTGCCTTATTAGGAAGGCAACAGACGGGTCTGACATGGATTGGACGAACCACTGAA
TTGCCGCATTGCAGAGATATTGTATTTAAGTGCCTAGCTCGATACATAAACGGGTCTCTCTGGTTAGACC
AGATCTGAGCCTGGGAGCTCTCTGGCTAACTAGGGAACCCACTGCTTAAGCCTCAATAAAGCTTGCCTTG
AGTGCTTCAAGTAGTGTGTGCCCGTCTGTTGTGTGACTCTGGTAACTAGAGATCCCTCAGACCCTTTTAG
TCAGTGTGGAAAATCTCTAGCAGTGGCGCCCGAACAGGGACTTGAAAGCGAAAGGGAAACCAGAGGAGCT
CTCTCGACGCAGGACTCGGCTTGCTGAAGCGCGCACGGCAAGAGGCGAGGGGCGGCGACTGGTGAGTACG
CCAAAAATTTTGACTAGCGGAGGCTAGAAGGAGAGAGATGGGTGCGAGAGCGTCAGTATTAAGCGGGGGA
GAATTAGATCGCGATGGGAAAAAATTCGGTTAAGGCCAGGGGGAAAGAAAAAATATAAATTAAAACATAT
AGTATGGGCAAGCAGGGAGCTAGAACGATTCGCAGTTAATCCTGGCCTGTTAGAAACATCAGAAGGCTGT
AGACAAATACTGGGACAGCTACAACCATCCCTTCAGACAGGATCAGAAGAACTTAGATCATTATATAATA
CAGTAGCAACCCTCTATTGTGTGCATCAAAGGATAGAGATAAAAGACACCAAGGAAGCTTTAGACAAGAT
AGAGGAAGAGCAAAACAAAAGTAAGACCACCGCACAGCAAGCGGCCGCTGATCTTCAGACCTGGAGGAGG
AGATATGAGGGACAATTGGAGAAGTGAATTATATAAATATAAAGTAGTAAAAATTGAACCATTAGGAGTA
GCACCCACCAAGGCAAAGAGAAGAGTGGTGCAGAGAGAAAAAAGAGCAGTGGGAATAGGAGCTTTGTTCC
TTGGGTTCTTGGGAGCAGCAGGAAGCACTATGGGCGCAGCGTCAATGACGCTGACGGTACAGGCCAGACA
ATTATTGTCTGGTATAGTGCAGCAGCAGAACAATTTGCTGAGGGCTATTGAGGCGCAACAGCATCTGTTG
CAACTCACAGTCTGGGGCATCAAGCAGCTCCAGGCAAGAATCCTGGCTGTGGAAAGATACCTAAAGGATC
AACAGCTCCTGGGGATTTGGGGTTGCTCTGGAAAACTCATTTGCACCACTGCTGTGCCTTGGAATGCTAG
TTGGAGTAATAAATCTCTGGAACAGATTTGGAATCACACGACCTGGATGGAGTGGGACAGAGAAATTAAC
AATTACACAAGCTTAATACACTCCTTAATTGAAGAATCGCAAAACCAGCAAGAAAAGAATGAACAAGAAT
TATTGGAATTAGATAAATGGGCAAGTTTGTGGAATTGGTTTAACATAACAAATTGGCTGTGGTATATAAA
ATTATTCATAATGATAGTAGGAGGCTTGGTAGGTTTAAGAATAGTTTTTGCTGTACTTTCTATAGTGAAT
AGAGTTAGGCAGGGATATTCACCATTATCGTTTCAGACCCACCTCCCAACCCCGAGGGGACCCAGAGAGG
GCCTATTTCCCATGATTCCTTCATATTTGCATATACGATACAAGGCTGTTAGAGAGATAATTAGAATTAA
TTTGACTGTAAACACAAAGATATTAGTACAAAATACGTGACGTAGAAAGTAATAATTTCTTGGGTAGTTT
GCAGTTTTAAAATTATGTTTTAAAATGGACTATCATATGCTTACCGTAACTTGAAAGTATTTCGATTTCT
TGGCTTTATATATCTTGTGGAAAGGACGAAACACCGGATATACCCGTTTCGAACGAGTTTAAGAGCTATG
CTGGAAACAGCATAGCAAGTTTAAATAAGGCTAGTCCGTTATCAACTTGAAAAAGTGGCACCGAGTCGGT
GCTTTTTTAAGCTTGGCGTAACTAGATCTTGAGACAAATGGCAGTATTCATCCACAATTTTAAAAGAAAA
GGGGGGATTGGGGGGTACAGTGCAGGGGAAAGAATAGTAGACATAATAGCAACAGACATACAAACTAAAG
AATTACAAAAACAAATTACAAAAATTCAAAATTTTCGGGTTTATTACAGGGACAGCAGAGATCCACTTTG
GCGCCGGCTCGAGGGGGCCCGGGTGCAAAGATGGATAAAGTTTTAAACAGAGAGGAATCTTTGCAGCTAA
TGGACCTTCTAGGTCTTGAAAGGAGTGGGAATTGGCTCCGGTGCCCGTCAGTGGGCAGAGCGCACATCGC
CCACAGTCCCCGAGAAGTTGGGGGGAGGGGTCGGCAATTGATCCGGTGCCTAGAGAAGGTGGCGCGGGGT
AAACTGGGAAAGTGATGTCGTGTACTGGCTCCGCCTTTTTCCCGAGGGTGGGGGAGAACCGTATATAAGT
GCAGTAGTCGCCGTGAACGTTCTTTTTCGCAACGGGTTTGCCGCCAGAACACAGGTAAGTGCCGTGTGTG
GTTCCCGCGGGCCTGGCCTCTTTACGGGTTATGGCCCTTGCGTGCCTTGAATTACTTCCACCTGGCTGCA
GTACGTGATTCTTGATCCCGAGCTTCGGGTTGGAAGTGGGTGGGAGAGTTCGAGGCCTTGCGCTTAAGGA
GCCCCTTCGCCTCGTGCTTGAGTTGAGGCCTGGCCTGGGCGCTGGGGCCGCCGCGTGCGAATCTGGTGGC
ACCTTCGCGCCTGTCTCGCTGCTTTCGATAAGTCTCTAGCCATTTAAAATTTTTGATGACCTGCTGCGAC
GCTTTTTTTCTGGCAAGATAGTCTTGTAAATGCGGGCCAAGATCTGCACACTGGTATTTCGGTTTTTGGG
GCCGCGGGCGGCGACGGGGCCCGTGCGTCCCAGCGCACATGTTCGGCGAGGCGGGGCCTGCGAGCGCGGC
CACCGAGAATCGGACGGGGGTAGTCTCAAGCTGGCCGGCCTGCTCTGGTGCCTGGCCTCGCGCCGCCGTG
TATCGCCCCGCCCTGGGCGGCAAGGCTGGCCCGGTCGGCACCAGTTGCGTGAGCGGAAAGATGGCCGCTT
CCCGGCCCTGCTGCAGGGAGCTCAAAATGGAGGACGCGGCGCTCGGGAGAGCGGGCGGGTGAGTCACCCA
CACAAAGGAAAAGGGCCTTTCCGTCCTCAGCCGTCGCTTCATGTGACTCCACGGAGTACCGGGCGCCGTC
CAGGCACCTCGATTAGTTCTCGAGCTTTTGGAGTACGTCGTCTTTAGGTTGGGGGGAGGGGTTTTATGCG
ATGGAGTTTCCCCACACTGAGTGGGTGGAGACTGAAGTTAGGCCAGCTTGGCACTTGATGTAATTCTCCT
TGGAATTTGCCCTTTTTGAGTTTGGATCTTGGTTCATTCTCAAGCCTCAGACAGTGGTTCAAAGTTTTTT
TCTTCCATTTCAGGTGTCGTGACGTACGGCCACCATGACCGAGTACAAGCCCACGGTGCGCCTCGCCACC
CGCGACGACGTCCCCAGGGCCGTACGCACCCTCGCCGCCGCGTTCGCCGACTACCCCGCCACGCGCCACA
CCGTCGATCCGGACCGCCACATCGAGCGGGTCACCGAGCTGCAAGAACTCTTCCTCACGCGCGTCGGGCT
CGACATCGGCAAGGTGTGGGTCGCGGACGACGGCGCCGCCGTGGCGGTCTGGACCACGCCGGAGAGCGTC
GAAGCGGGGGCGGTGTTCGCCGAGATCGGCCCGCGCATGGCCGAGTTGAGCGGTTCCCGGCTGGCCGCGC
AGCAACAGATGGAAGGCCTCCTGGCGCCGCACCGGCCCAAGGAGCCCGCGTGGTTCCTGGCCACCGTCGG
AGTCTCGCCCGACCACCAGGGCAAGGGTCTGGGCAGCGCCGTCGTGCTCCCCGGAGTGGAGGCGGCCGAG
CGCGCCGGGGTGCCCGCCTTCCTGGAGACCTCCGCGCCCCGCAACCTCCCCTTCTACGAGCGGCTCGGCT
TCACCGTCACCGCCGACGTCGAGGTGCCCGAAGGACCGCGCACCTGGTGCATGACCCGCAAGCCCGGTGC
CTGAACGCGTTAAGTCGACAATCAACCTCTGGATTACAAAATTTGTGAAAGATTGACTGGTATTCTTAAC
TATGTTGCTCCTTTTACGCTATGTGGATACGCTGCTTTAATGCCTTTGTATCATGCTATTGCTTCCCGTA
TGGCTTTCATTTTCTCCTCCTTGTATAAATCCTGGTTGCTGTCTCTTTATGAGGAGTTGTGGCCCGTTGT
CAGGCAACGTGGCGTGGTGTGCACTGTGTTTGCTGACGCAACCCCCACTGGTTGGGGCATTGCCACCACC
TGTCAGCTCCTTTCCGGGACTTTCGCTTTCCCCCTCCCTATTGCCACGGCGGAACTCATCGCCGCCTGCC
TTGCCCGCTGCTGGACAGGGGCTCGGCTGTTGGGCACTGACAATTCCGTGGTGTTGTCGG
